>Addgene plasmid #12644 | UbcH5c S22R pET28a | addgene partial sequence | sequence record 21734 | 12644 with T7
ATTCCCTCTGAATATTTTGTTTAACTTTAAGAAGGAGATATACCATGGCGCTGAAACGGATTAATAAGGA
ACTTAGTGATTTGGCCCGTGACCCTCCAGCACAATGTCGTGCAGGTCCAGTTGGGGATGATATGTTTCAT
TGGCAAGCCACAATTATGGGACCTAATGACAGCCCATATCAAGGCGGTGTATTCTTTTTGACAATTCATT
TTCCTACAGACTACCCCTTCAAACCACCTAAGGTTGCATTTACAACAAGAATTTATCATCCAAATATTAA
CAGTAATGGCAGCATTTGTCTCGATATTCTAAGATCACAGTGGTCGCCTGCTTTAACAATTTCTAAAGTT
CTTTTATCCATTTGTTCACTGCTATGTGATCCAAACCCAGATGACCCCCTAGTGCCAGAGATTGCACGGA
TCTATAAAACAGACAGAGATAAGTACAACAGAATATCTCGGGAATGGACTCAGAAGTATGCCATGTGATG
CTACCTTAAAGTCAGAATAACCTGCATTATAGCTCGAGCACCACCACCACCACCACTGAGATCCGGCTGC
TAACAAAGCCCGAAAGGAAGCTGAGTTGGCTGCTGCCACCGCTGAGCAATAACTAGCATAACCCCTTGGG
GCCTCTAAACGGGGTCTTGAGGGGTTTTTTGCTG
