[The description below was written by a language model from this plasmid's Addgene catalogue record.]
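Description:
UbcH5c S22R pET28a is a bacterial expression plasmid built on the pET28a backbone (recorded as roughly 5 kb without insert) and carrying a 444 bp insert encoding human UbcH5c, the ubiquitin-conjugating (E2) enzyme produced by the UBE2D3 gene. The plasmid is selected with kanamycin, is listed as high copy, and is maintained in a standard cloning strain. The insert was placed between the NcoI and XhoI sites, both of which remain intact. The record lists no feature table, promoter or tags. pET28a-type vectors generally drive expression from a T7 promoter under lac operator control, which fits with the universal T7 primer being listed for sequencing, and this design requires a host that supplies T7 RNA polymerase for protein production. Cloning into NcoI in this vector family typically bypasses the N-terminal His tag. Whether a C-terminal tag is read through at XhoI depends on the presence of a stop codon, which the record does not state.

As the name indicates, the insert carries the S22R substitution, although the record gives no separate description of the mutation. The associated publication concerns a noncovalent complex between UbcH5 and ubiquitin that is required for processive BRCA1-directed ubiquitination. This suggests the variant was made to probe that noncovalent interaction, but the record does not spell out its effect. The construct is suited to producing recombinant mutant E2 enzyme in E. coli for in vitro ubiquitination assays and for biochemical or structural comparison with the wild-type protein.
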