Addgene plasmid #12644: UbcH5c S22R pET28a
Depositing lab: Rachel Klevit. Depositing organization: University of Washington. Publication: A UbcH5/ubiquitin noncovalent complex is required for processive BRCA1-directed ubiquitination. Brzovic PS, Lissounov A, Christensen DE, Hoyt DW, Klevit RE. Mol Cell. 2006 Mar 17. 21(6):873-80. 10.1016/j.molcel.2006.02.008 PubMed 16543155.
Backbone
  Vector backbone: pET28a
  Backbone manufacturer: stratagene
  Backbone size w/o insert (bp): 5000
  Vector type: Bacterial Expression
Growth in bacteria
  Bacterial resistance: Kanamycin, 50 μg/mL
  Growth temperature: 37°C
  Growth strain: DH5alpha
  Copy number: High Copy
Gene/Insert
  Gene/Insert name: Ubch5c - Ubiquitin conjugating enzyme (alt name: UbcH5c)
  Species: H. sapiens (human)
  Insert size (bp): 444
  Entrez Gene: UBE2D3 (a.k.a. E2(17)KB3, UBC4/5, UBCH5C)
  Cloning method: Restriction Enzyme; 5′ cloning site NcoI (not destroyed); 3′ cloning site XhoI (not destroyed)
  Sequencing primers: 5′ universal T7
Terms and licenses: Academic/Nonprofit Terms; Industry Terms: Not Available to Industry
How to cite: UbcH5c S22R pET28a was a gift from Rachel Klevit (Addgene plasmid # 12644 ; http://n2t.net/addgene:12644 ; RRID:Addgene_12644)
